>Addgene plasmid #97012 | p15a_Kan_MLS_Rosa26_Short_CRISPRDel_FNeoStop_PStop_WPRE_bgh_pA | depositor full sequence | sequence record 178636 | p15a_Kan_MLS_Rosa26_Short_CRISPRDel_FNeoStop_PStop_WPRE_bgh_pA sequence 10620 bps
GCTAGCGGAGTGTATACTGGCTTACTATGTTGGCACTGATGAGGGTGTCAGTGAAGTGCTTCATGTGGCA
GGAGAAAAAAGGCTGCACCGGTGCGTCAGCAGAATATGTGATACAGGATATATTCCGCTTCCTCGCTCAC
TGACTCGCTACGCTCGGTCGTTCGACTGCGGCGAGCGGAAATGGCTTACGAACGGGGCGGAGATTTCCTG
GAAGATGCCAGGAAGATACTTAACAGGGAAGTGAGAGGGCCGCGGCAAAGCCGTTTTTCCATAGGCTCCG
CCCCCCTGACAAGCATCACGAAATCTGACGCTCAAATCAGTGGTGGCGAAACCCGACAGGACTATAAAGA
TACCAGGCGTTTCCCCCTGGCGGCTCCCTCGTGCGCTCTCCTGTTCCTGCCTTTCGGTTTACCGGTGTCA
TTCCGCTGTTATGGCCGCGTTTGTCTCATTCCACGCCTGACACTCAGTTCCGGGTAGGCAGTTCGCTCCA
AGCTGGACTGTATGCACGAACCCCCCGTTCAGTCCGACCGCTGCGCCTTATCCGGTAACTATCGTCTTGA
GTCCAACCCGGAAAGACATGCAAAAGCACCACTGGCAGCAGCCACTGGTAATTGATTTAGAGGAGTTAGT
CTTGAAGTCATGCGCCGGTTAAGGCTAAACTGAAAGGACAAGTTTTGGTGACTGCGCTCCTCCAAGCCAG
TTACCTCGGTTCAAAGAGTTGGTAGCTCAGAGAACCTTCGAAAAACCGCCCTGCAAGGCGGTTTTTTCGT
TTTCAGAGCAAGAGATTACGCGCAGACCAAAACGATCTCAAGAAGATCATCTTATTAATCAGATAAAATA
TTTCTAGATTTCAGTGCAATTTATCTCTTCAAATGTAGCACCTGAAGTCAGCCCCATACGATATAAGTTG
TATTTCGTCGACGGAAGAGCGGCGCGCCAAATCTCCGTTCTGTGAGACAGCCGGGTACGAGTCGTGACGC
TGGAAGGGGCAAGCGGGTGGTGGGCAGGAATGCGGTCCGCCCTGCAGCAACCGGAGGGGGAGGGAGAAGG
GAGCGGAAAAGTCTCCACCGGACGCGGCCATGGCTCGGGGGGGGGGGGGCAGCGGAGGAGCGCTTCCGGC
CGACGTCTCGTCGCTGATTGGCTTCTTTTCCTCCCGCCGTGTGTGAAAACACAAATGGCGTGTTTTGGTT
GGCGTAAGGCGCCTGTCAGTTAACGGCAGCCGGAGTGCGCAGCCGCCGGCAGCCTCGCTCTGCCCACTGG
GTGGGGCGGGAGGTAGGTGGGGTGAGGCGAGCTGGACGTGCGGGCGCGGTCGGCCTCTGGCGGGGCGGGG
GAGGGGAGGGAGGGTCAGCGAAAGTAGCTCGCGCGCGAGCGGCCGCCCACCCTCCCCTTCCTCTGGGGGA
GTCGTTTTACCCGCCGCCGGCCGGGCCTCGTCGTCTGATTGGCTCTCGGGGCCCAGAAAACTGGCCCTTG
CCATTGGCTCGTGTTCGTGCAAGTTGAGTCCATCCGCCGGCCAGCGGGGGCGGCGAGGAGGCGCTCCCAG
GTTCCGGCCCTCCCCTCGGCCCCGCGCCGCAGAGTCTGGCCGCGCGCCCCTGCGCAACGTGGCAGGAAGC
GCGCGCTGGGGGCGGGGACGGGCAGTAGGGCTGAGCGGCTGCGGGGCGGGTGCAAGCACGTTTCCGACTT
GAGTTGCCTCAAGAGGGGCGTGCTGAGCCAGACCTCCATCGCGCACTCCGGGGAGTGGAGGGAAGGAGCG
AGGGCTCAGTTGGGCTGTTTTGGAGGCAGGAAGCACTTGCTCTCCCAAAGTCGCTCTGAGTTGTTATCAG
TAAGGGAGCTGCAGTGGAGTAGGCGGGGAGAAGGCCGCACCCTTCTCCGGAGGGGGGAGGGGAGTGTTGC
AATACCTTTCTGGGAGTTCTCTGCTGCCTCCTGGCTTCTGAGGACCGCCCTGGGCCTGGGAGAATCCCTT
CCCCCTCTTCTTTCTTTAATTAAGCCATTGATTATTGACTAGTTATTAATAGTAATCAATTACGGGGTCA
TTAGTTCATAGCCCATATATGGAGTTCCGCGTTACATAACTTACGGTAAATGGCCCGCCTGGCTGACCGC
CCAACGACCCCCGCCCATTGACGTCAATAATGACGTATGTTCCCATAGTAACGCCAATAGGGACTTTCCA
TTGACGTCAATGGGTGGACTATTTACGGTAAACTGCCCACTTGGCAGTACATCAAGTGTATCATATGCCA
AGTACGCCCCCTATTGACGTCAATGACGGTAAATGGCCCGCCTGGCATTATGCCCAGTACATGACCTTAT
GGGACTTTCCTACTTGGCAGTACATCTACGTATTAGTCATCGCTATTACCATGGGTCGAGGTGAGCCCCA
CGTTCTGCTTCACTCTCCCCATCTCCCCCCCCTCCCCACCCCCAATTTTGTATTTATTTATTTTTTAATT
ATTTTGTGCAGCGATGGGGGCGGGGGGGGGGGGGGCGCGCGCCAGGCGGGGCGGGGCGGGGCGAGGGGCG
GGGCGGGGCGAGGCGGAGAGGTGCGGCGGCAGCCAATCAGAGCGGCGCGCTCCGAAAGTTTCCTTTTATG
GCGAGGCGGCGGCGGCGGCGGCCCTATAAAAAGCGAAGCGCGCGGCGGGCGGGAGTCGCTGCGTTGCCTT
CGCCCCGTGCCCCGCTCCGCGCCGCCTCGCGCCGCCCGCCCCGGCTCTGACTGACCGCGTTACTCCCACA
GGTGAGCGGGCGGGACGGCCCTTCTCCTCCGGGCTGTAATTAGCGCTTGGTTTAATGACGGCTCGTTTCT
TTTCTGTGGCTGCGTGAAAGCCTTAAAGGGCTCCGGGAGGGCCCTTTGTGCGGGGGGGAGCGGCTCGGGG
GGTGCGTGCGTGTGTGTGTGCGTGGGGAGCGCCGCGTGCGGCCCGCGCTGCCCGGCGGCTGTGAGCGCTG
CGGGCGCGGCGCGGGGCTTTGTGCGCTCCGCGTGTGCGCGAGGGGAGCGCGGCCGGGGGCGGTGCCCCGC
GGTGCGGGGGGGCTGCGAGGGGAACAAAGGCTGCGTGCGGGGTGTGTGCGTGGGGGGGTGAGCAGGGGGT
GTGGGCGCGGCGGTCGGGCTGTAACCCCCCCCTGCACCCCCCTCCCCGAGTTGCTGAGCACGGCCCGGCT
TCGGGTGCGGGGCTCCGTGCGGGGCGTGGCGCGGGGCTCGCCGTGCCGGGCGGGGGGTGGCGGCAGGTGG
GGGTGCCGGGCGGGGCGGGGCCGCCTCGGGCCGGGGAGGGCTCGGGGGAGGGGCGCGGCGGCCCCGGAGC
GCCGGCGGCTGTCGAGGCGCGGCGAGCCGCAGCCATTGCCTTTTATGGTAATCGTGCGAGAGGGCGCAGG
GACTTCCTTTGTCCCAAATCTGGCGGAGCCGAAATCTGGGAGGCGCCGCCGCACCCCCTCTAGCGGGCGC
GGGCGAAGCGGTGCGGCGCCGGCAGGAAGGAAATGGGCGGGGAGGGCCTTCGTGCGTCGCCGCGCCGCCG
TCCCCTTCTCCATCTCCAGCCTCGGGGCTGCCGCAGGGGGACGGCTGCCTTCGGGGGGGACGGGGCAGGG
CGGGGTTCGGCTTCTGGCGTGTGACCGGCGGCTCTAGAGCCTCTGCTAACCATGTTCATGCCTTCTTCTT
TTTCCTACAGCTCCTGGGCAACGTGCTGGTTATTGTGCTGTCTCATCATTTTGGCAAAGAATTGATGAAG
TTCCTATTCTCTAGAAAGTATAGGAACTTCACCATGGGATCGGCCATTGAACAAGATGGATTGCACGCAG
GTTCTCCGGCCGCTTGGGTGGAGAGGCTATTCGGCTATGACTGGGCACAACAGACAATCGGCTGCTCTGA
TGCCGCCGTGTTCCGGCTGTCAGCGCAGGGGCGCCCGGTTCTTTTTGTCAAGACCGACCTGTCCGGTGCC
CTGAATGAACTGCAGGACGAGGCAGCGCGGCTATCGTGGCTGGCCACGACGGGCGTTCCTTGCGCAGCTG
TGCTCGACGTTGTCACTGAAGCGGGAAGGGACTGGCTGCTATTGGGCGAAGTGCCGGGGCAGGATCTCCT
GTCATCTCACCTTGCTCCTGCCGAGAAAGTATCCATCATGGCTGATGCAATGCGGCGGCTGCATACGCTT
GATCCGGCTACCTGCCCATTCGACCACCAAGCGAAACATCGCATCGAGCGAGCACGTACTCGGATGGAAG
CCGGTCTTGTCGATCAGGATGATCTGGACGAAGAGCATCAGGGGCTCGCGCCAGCCGAACTGTTCGCCAG
GCTCAAGGCGCGCATGCCCGACGGCGATGATCTCGTCGTGACCCATGGCGATGCCTGCTTGCCGAATATC
ATGGTGGAAAATGGCCGCTTTTCTGGATTCATCGACTGTGGCCGGCTGGGTGTGGCGGACCGCTATCAGG
ACATAGCGTTGGCTACCCGTGATATTGCTGAAGAGCTTGGCGGCGAATGGGCTGACCGCTTCCTCGTGCT
TTACGGTATCGCCGCTCCCGATTCGCAGCGCATCGCCTTCTATCGCCTTCTTGACGAGTTCTTCTAATAG
TGAGATATTAAGGGTTCCGGATCCTCGGGGACACCAAATATGGCGATCTCGGCCTTTTCGTTTCTTGGAG
CTGGGACATGTTTGCCATCGATCCATCTACCACCAGAACGGCCGTTAGATCTGCTGCCACCGTTGTTTCC
ACCGAAGAAACCACCGTTGCCGTAACCACCACGACGGTTGTTGCTAAAGAAGCTGCCACCGCCACGGCCA
CCGTTGTAGCCGCCGTTGTTGTTATTGTAGTTGCTCATGTTATTTCTGGCACTTCTTGGTTTTCCTCTTA
AGTGAGGAGGAACATAACCATTCTCGTTGTTGTCGTTGATGCTTAAATTTTGCACTTGTTCGCTCAGTTC
AGCCATAATATGAAATGCTTTTCTTGTTGTTCTTACGGAATACCACTTGCCACCTATCACCACAACTAAC
TTTTTCCCGTTCCTCCATCTCTTTTATATTTTTTTTCTCGAGGGATCTTTGTGAAGGAACCTTACTTCTG
TGGTGTGACATAATTGGACAAACTACCTACAGAGATTTAAAGCTCTAAGGTAAATATAAAATTTTTAAGT
GTATAATGTGTTAAACTACTGATTCTAATTGTTTGTGTATTTTAGATTCCAACCTATGGAACTGATGAAT
GGGAGCAGTGGTGGAATGCCTTTAATGAGGAAAACCTGTTTTGCTCAGAAGAAATGCCATCTAGTGATGA
TGAGGCTACTGCTGACTCTCAACATTCTACTCCTCCAAAAAAGAAGAGAAAGGTAGAAGACCCCAAGGAC
TTTCCTTCAGAATTGCTAAGTTTTTTGAGTCATGCTGTGTTTAGTAATAGAACTCTTGCTTGCTTTGCTA
TTTACACCACAAAGGAAAAAGCTGCACTGCTATACAAGAAAATTATGGAAAAATATTCTGTAACCTTTAT
AAGTAGGCATAACAGTTATAATCATAACATACTGTTTTTTCTTACTCCACACAGGCATAGAGTGTCTGCT
ATTAATAACTATGCTCAAAAATTGTGTACCTTTAGCTTTTTAATTTGTAAAGGGGTTAATAAGGAATATT
TGATGTATAGTGCCTTGACTAGAGATCATAATCAGCCATACCACATTTGTAGAGGTTTTACTTGCTTTAA
AAAACCTCCCACACCTCCCCCTGAACCTGAAACATAAAATGAATGCAATTGTTGTTGTTAACTTGTTTAT
TGCAGCTTATAATGGTTACAAATAAAGCAATAGCATCACAAATTTCACAAATAAAGCATTTTTTTCACTG
CATTCTAGTTGTGGTTTGTCCAAACTCATCAATGTATCTTATCATGTCTGGATCTGACATGGTAAGTAAG
CTTGGGCTGCAGGTCGAGGGACCTAGAAGTTCCTATTCTCTAGAAAGTATAGGAACTTCATCAGGATAAC
TTCGTATAATGTATGCTATACGAAGTTATGATATCATTAAGGGTTCCGGATCCTCGGGGACACCAAATAT
GGCGATCTCGGCCTTTTCGTTTCTTGGAGCTGGGACATGTTTGCCATCGATCCATCTACCACCAGAACGG
CCGTTAGATCTGCTGCCACCGTTGTTTCCACCGAAGAAACCACCGTTGCCGTAACCACCACGACGGTTGT
TGCTAAAGAAGCTGCCACCGCCACGGCCACCGTTGTAGCCGCCGTTGTTGTTATTGTAGTTGCTCATGTT
ATTTCTGGCACTTCTTGGTTTTCCTCTTAAGTGAGGAGGAACATAACCATTCTCGTTGTTGTCGTTGATG
CTTAAATTTTGCACTTGTTCGCTCAGTTCAGCCATAATATGAAATGCTTTTCTTGTTGTTCTTACGGAAT
ACCACTTGCCACCTATCACCACAACTAACTTTTTCCCGTTCCTCCATCTCTTTTATATTTTTTTTCTCGA
GGGATCTTTGTGAAGGAACCTTACTTCTGTGGTGTGACATAATTGGACAAACTACCTACAGAGATTTAAA
GCTCTAAGGTAAATATAAAATTTTTAAGTGTATAATGTGTTAAACTACTGATTCTAATTGTTTGTGTATT
TTAGATTCCAACCTATGGAACTGATGAATGGGAGCAGTGGTGGAATGCCTTTAATGAGGAAAACCTGTTT
TGCTCAGAAGAAATGCCATCTAGTGATGATGAGGCTACTGCTGACTCTCAACATTCTACTCCTCCAAAAA
AGAAGAGAAAGGTAGAAGACCCCAAGGACTTTCCTTCAGAATTGCTAAGTTTTTTGAGTCATGCTGTGTT
TAGTAATAGAACTCTTGCTTGCTTTGCTATTTACACCACAAAGGAAAAAGCTGCACTGCTATACAAGAAA
ATTATGGAAAAATATTCTGTAACCTTTATAAGTAGGCATAACAGTTATAATCATAACATACTGTTTTTTC
TTACTCCACACAGGCATAGAGTGTCTGCTATTAATAACTATGCTCAAAAATTGTGTACCTTTAGCTTTTT
AATTTGTAAAGGGGTTAATAAGGAATATTTGATGTATAGTGCCTTGACTAGAGATCATAATCAGCCATAC
CACATTTGTAGAGGTTTTACTTGCTTTAAAAAACCTCCCACACCTCCCCCTGAACCTGAAACATAAAATG
AATGCAATTGTTGTTGTTAACTTGTTTATTGCAGCTTATAATGGTTACAAATAAAGCAATAGCATCACAA
ATTTCACAAATAAAGCATTTTTTTCACTGCATTCTAGTTGTGGTTTGTCCAAACTCATCAATGTATCTTA
TCATGTCTGGATCTGACATGGTAAGTAAGCTTGGGCTGCAGGTCGAGGGACCTAATAACTTCGTATAATG
TATGCTATACGAAGTTATCCTGTTTAAACATTTAATCAACCTCTGGATTACAAAATTTGTGAAAGATTGA
CTGGTATTCTTAACTATGTTGCTCCTTTTACGCTATGTGGATACGCTGCTTTAATGCCTTTGTATCATGC
TATTGCTTCCCGTATGGCTTTCATTTTCTCCTCCTTGTATAAATCCTGGTTGCTGTCTCTTTATGAGGAG
TTGTGGCCCGTTGTCAGGCAACGTGGCGTGGTGTGCACTGTGTTTGCTGACGCAACCCCCACTGGTTGGG
GCATTGCCACCACCTGTCAGCTCCTTTCCGGGACTTTCGCTTTCCCCCTCCCTATTGCCACGGCGGAACT
CATCGCCGCCTGCCTTGCCCGCTGCTGGACAGGGGCTCGGCTGTTGGGCACTGACAATTCCGTGGTGTTG
TCGGGGAAGCTGACGTCCTTTCCATGGCTGCTCGCCTGTGTTGCCACCTGGATTCTGCGCGGGACGTCCT
TCTGCTACGTCCCTTCGGCCCTCAATCCAGCGGACCTTCCTTCCCGCGGCCTGCTGCCGGCTCTGCGGCC
TCTTCCGCGTCTTCGCCTTCGCCCTCAGACGAGTCGGATCTCCCTTTGGGCCGCCTCCCCGCCTGAAATA
ATTCCGACTGTGCCTTCTAGTTGCCAGCCATCTGTTGTTTGCCCCTCCCCCGTGCCTTCCTTGACCCTGG
AAGGTGCCACTCCCACTGTCCTTTCCTAATAAAATGAGGAAATTGCATCGCATTGTCTGAGTAGGTGTCA
TTCTATTCTGGGGGGTGGGGTGGGGCAGGACAGCAAGGGGGAGGATTGGGAAGACAATAGCAGGCATGCT
GGGGATGCGGTGGGCTCTATGGTTAATTAAAGAAGATGGGCGGGAGTCTTCTGGGCAGGCTTAAAGGCTA
ACCTGGTGTGTGGGCGTTGTCCTGCAGGGGAATTGAACAGGTGTAAAATTGGAGGGACAAGACTTCCCAC
AGATTTTCGGTTTTGTCGGGAAGTTTTTTAATAGGGGCAAATAAGGAAAATGGGAGGATAGGTAGTCATC
TGGGGTTTTATGCAGCAAAACTACAGGTTATTATTGCTTGTGATCCGCCTCGGAGTATTTTCCATCGAGG
TAGATTAAAGACATGCTCACCCGAGTTTTATACTCTCCTGCTTGAGATCCTTACTACAGTATGAAATTAC
AGTGTCGCGAGTTAGACTATGTAAGCAGAATTTTAATCATTTTTAAAGAGCCCAGTACTTCATATCCATT
TCTCCCGCTCCTTCTGCAGCCTTATCAAAAGGTATTTTAGAACACTCATTTTAGCCCCATTTTCATTTAT
TATACTGGCTTATCCAACCCCTAGACAGAGCATTGGCATTTTCCCTTTCCTGATCTTAGAAGTCTGATGA
CTCATGAAACCAGACAGATTAGTTACATACACCACAAATCGAGGCTGTAGCTGGGGCCTCAACACTGCAG
TTCTTTTATAACTCCTTAGTACACTTTTTGTTGATCCTTTGCCTTGATCCTTAATTTTCAGTGTCTATCA
CCTCTCCCGTCAGGTGGTGTTCCACATTTGGGCCTATTCTCAGTCCAGGGAGTTTTACAACAATAGATGT
ATTGAGAATCCAACCTAAAGCTTAACTTTCCACTCCCATGAATGCCTCTCTCCTTTTTCTCCATTTATAA
ACTGAGCTATTAACCATTAATGGTTTCCAGGTGGATGTCTCCTCCCCCAATATTACCTGATGTATCTTAC
ATATTGCCAGGCTGATATTTTAAGACATTAAAAGGTATATTTCATTATTGAGCCACATGGTATTGATTAC
TGCTTACTAAAATTTTGTCATTGTACACATCTGTAAAAGGTGGTTCCTTTTGGAATGCAAAGTTCAGGTG
TTTGTTGTCTTTCCTGACCTAAGGTCTTGTGAGCTTGTATTTTTTCTATTTAAGCAGTGCTTTCTCTTGG
ACTGGCTTGACTCATGGCATTCTACACGTTATTGCTGGTCTAAATGTGATTTTGCCAAGCTTCTTCAGGA
CCTATAATTTTGCTTGACTTGTAGCCAAACACAAGTAAAATGATTAAGCAACAAATGTATTTGTGAAGCT
TGGTCCACCACGCTCGGAGGGCCTGTTAGAAAAACTCATCGAGCATCAAATGAAACTGCAATTTATTCAT
ATCAGGATTATCAATACCATATTTTTGAAAAAGCCGTTTCTGTAATGAAGGAGAAAACTCACCGAGGCAG
TTCCATAGGATGGCAAGATCCTGGTATCGGTCTGCGATTCCGACTCGTCCAACATCAATACAACCTATTA
ATTTCCCCTCGTCAAAAATAAGGTTATCAAGTGAGAAATCACCATGAGTGACGACTGAATCCGGTGAGAA
TGGCAAAAGCTTATGCATTTCTTTCCAGACTTGTTCAACAGGCCAGCCATTACGCTCGTCATCAAAATCA
CTCGCATCAACCAAACCGTTATTCATTCGTGATTGCGCCTGAGCGAGACGAAATACGCGATCGCTGTTAA
AAGGACAATTACAAACAGGAATCGAATGCAACCGGCGCAGGAACACTGCCAGCGCATCAACAATATTTTC
ACCTGAATCAGGATATTCTTCTAATACCTGGAATGCTGTTTTCCCGGGGATCGCAGTGGTGAGTAACCAT
GCATCATCAGGAGTACGGATAAAATGCTTGATGGTCGGAAGAGGCATAAATTCCGTCAGCCAGTTTAGTC
TGACCATCTCATCTGTAACATCATTGGCAACGCTACCTTTGCCATGTTTCAGAAACAACTCTGGCGCATC
GGGCTTCCCATACAATCGATAGATTGTCGCACCTGATTGCCCGACATTATCGCGAGCCCATTTATACCCA
TATAAATCAGCATCCATGTTGGAATTTAATCGCGGCCTCGAGCAAGACGTTTCCCGTTGAATATGGCTCA
TAACACCCCTTGTATTACTGTTTATGTAAGCAGACAGTTTTATTGTTCATGATGATATATTTTTATCTTG
TGCAATGTAACATCAGAGATTTTGAGACACAACGTGGCTTTGTTGAATAAATCGAACTTTTGCTGAGTTG
AAGGATCAGATCACGCATCTTCCCGACAACGCAGACCGTTCCGTGGCAAAGCAAAAGTTCAAAATCACCA
ACTGGTCCACCTACAACAAAGCTCTCATCAACCGTGGCTCCCTCACTTTCTGGCTGGATGATGGGGCGAT
TCAGGCCTGGTATGAGTCAGCAACACCTTCTTCACGAGGCAGACCTCAGC
Features (pLannotate 1.2.2; 31 found; start..end, strand, type, name):
    123..178     -  rep_origin     RSF ori (fragment): Plasmids containing the RSF 1030 origin of replication can be propagated in E. coli cells that contain additional plasmids with compatible origins.
    266..811     -  rep_origin     p15A ori: Plasmids containing the medium-copy-number p15A origin of replication can be propagated in E. coli cells that contain a second plasmid with the ColE1 origin.
    945..1970    +  misc_feature   Rosa26 left arm (fragment): left homology arm from intron 1 of the mouse Rosa26 gene (Soriano, 1999)
   1986..2363    +  enhancer       CMV enhancer: human cytomegalovirus immediate early enhancer
   2366..2641    +  promoter       chicken β-actin promoter: No description available
   2642..3650    +  intron         chimeric intron: chimera between introns from chicken β-actin and rabbit β-globin
   3707..3740    +  protein_bind   FRT (minimal): supports FLP-mediated excision but not integration (Turan and Bode, 2011) FLP recombinase from the Saccharomyces cerevisiae 2μ plasmid
   3744..4545    +  CDS            NeoR/KanR (fragment): aminoglycoside phosphotransferase from Tn5; aph(3')-II (or nptII); confers resistance to neomycin, kanamycin, and G418 (Geneticin®)
   4568..4906    -  CDS            DED1 (fragment): DED1_YEAST - Also known as SPP81. Experimental evidence at protein level: Swiss-Prot protein existence level 1. ATP-binding RNA helicase involved in translation initiation. Remodels RNA in response to ADP and ATP concentrations by facilitating disruption, but also formation of RNA duplexes. Has weak ATP-dependent affinity for dsRNA, but strong ATP-dependent affinity for ssRNA. Acts as a virus host factor involved in the replication of the MBV and the L-A viruses by promoting the negative-strand RNA synthesis. May be involved in recognition of the preinitiation complex and DNA binding of the RN
   4902..5012    -  CDS            YO201_YEAST (fragment): Protein uncertain: Swiss-Prot protein existence level 5. From Saccharomyces cerevisiae (strain ATCC 204508 / S288c) (Baker's yeast).
   5014..5088    +  CDS            small t antigen (fragment): SV40 (simian virus 40) small t antigen
   5090..5155    +  intron         small t intron: SV40 (simian virus 40) small t antigen intron
   5285..5305    +  CDS            SV40 NLS: nuclear localization signal of SV40 (simian virus 40) large T antigen
   5624..5707    +  CDS            large T antigen (fragment): large T antigen from SV40 (simian virus 40)
   5730..5864    +  polyA_signal   SV40 poly(A) signal: SV40 polyadenylation signal
   5906..5939    +  protein_bind   FRT (minimal): supports FLP-mediated excision but not integration (Turan and Bode, 2011) FLP recombinase from the Saccharomyces cerevisiae 2μ plasmid
   5946..5979    -  protein_bind   loxP: Cre-mediated recombination occurs in the 8-bp core sequence (GCATACAT). Cre recombinase
   5997..6335    -  CDS            DED1 (fragment): DED1_YEAST - Also known as SPP81. Experimental evidence at protein level: Swiss-Prot protein existence level 1. ATP-binding RNA helicase involved in translation initiation. Remodels RNA in response to ADP and ATP concentrations by facilitating disruption, but also formation of RNA duplexes. Has weak ATP-dependent affinity for dsRNA, but strong ATP-dependent affinity for ssRNA. Acts as a virus host factor involved in the replication of the MBV and the L-A viruses by promoting the negative-strand RNA synthesis. May be involved in recognition of the preinitiation complex and DNA binding of the RN
   6331..6441    -  CDS            YO201_YEAST (fragment): Protein uncertain: Swiss-Prot protein existence level 5. From Saccharomyces cerevisiae (strain ATCC 204508 / S288c) (Baker's yeast).
   6443..6517    +  CDS            small t antigen (fragment): SV40 (simian virus 40) small t antigen
   6519..6584    +  intron         small t intron: SV40 (simian virus 40) small t antigen intron
   6714..6734    +  CDS            SV40 NLS: nuclear localization signal of SV40 (simian virus 40) large T antigen
   7053..7136    +  CDS            large T antigen (fragment): large T antigen from SV40 (simian virus 40)
   7159..7293    +  polyA_signal   SV40 poly(A) signal: SV40 polyadenylation signal
   7335..7368    -  protein_bind   loxP: Cre-mediated recombination occurs in the 8-bp core sequence (GCATACAT). Cre recombinase
   7384..7972    +  misc_feature   WPRE: woodchuck hepatitis virus posttranscriptional regulatory element
   7988..8212    +  polyA_signal   bGH poly(A) signal: bovine growth hormone polyadenylation signal
   8224..9034    +  misc_feature   Rosa26 right arm: right homology arm from intron 1 of the mouse Rosa26 gene (Soriano, 1999)
   9476..10291   -  CDS            KanR: aminoglycoside phosphotransferase; aph(3')-Ia; confers resistance to kanamycin in bacteria or G418 (Geneticin®) in eukaryotes
  10476..10619   +  CDS            TRA2_ECOLX (fragment): Protein predicted: Swiss-Prot protein existence level 4. Required for transposition of transposon Tn903. From Escherichia coli.
  10618..24      +  misc_feature   bom (fragment) (across the origin): basis of mobility region from pBR322
