[The description below was written by a language model from this plasmid's Addgene catalogue record and pLannotate feature annotations shown in this document.]
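Description:
p15a_Kan_MLS_Rosa26_Short_CRISPRDel_FNeoStop_PStop_WPRE_bgh_pA is a 10.6 kb empty-backbone gene-targeting vector for placing an intersectional, Cre- and FLP-responsive expression cassette into the mouse Rosa26 locus in embryonic stem cells. It is carried in E. coli on a p15A origin at low copy and selected with kanamycin through an aph(3')-Ia gene. A separate Tn5 neomycin resistance gene inside the cassette allows G418 selection of targeted cells.

The payload sits between short left and right homology arms from Rosa26 intron 1. A CAG promoter (CMV enhancer, chicken β-actin promoter and chimeric intron) drives the cassette. It is followed by an FRT-flanked neomycin resistance gene and transcriptional stop cassette, then a loxP-flanked segment containing an EcoRV cloning site and a second stop cassette, then a PmeI cloning site, a WPRE and a bGH polyadenylation signal. The yeast and SV40 fragments annotated in both stop units, each ending in an SV40 poly(A) signal, appear to be the components of these stop cassettes rather than expressed genes.

A cDNA cloned at EcoRV is expressed once FLP removes the first stop, and is itself deleted by Cre, giving a "subtractive" population that has seen FLP but not Cre. A cDNA cloned at PmeI is expressed only after both recombinases have acted, marking the intersection of the two driver lineages. The vector lacks the sgRNA target sequence used by the companion Rosa26 CRISPR plasmid, so Cas9 can cut the genomic locus to promote homologous recombination without cleaving the donor. It serves as a starting backbone for building intersectional mouse lines for functional, molecular and anatomical circuit mapping.
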