Addgene plasmid #97012: p15a_Kan_MLS_Rosa26_Short_CRISPRDel_FNeoStop_PStop_WPRE_bgh_pA
Purpose: (Empty Backbone) Rosa26 targeting vector for intersectional Cre and FLP responsive cassette
Depositing lab: Russell Ray. Depositing organization: Baylor College of Medicine. Publication: A CRISPR toolbox for generating intersectional genetic mouse models for functional, molecular, and anatomical circuit mapping. Lusk SJ, McKinney A, Hunt PJ, Fahey PG, Patel J, Chang A, Sun JJ, Martinez VK, Zhu PJ, Egbert JR, Allen G, Jiang X, Arenkiel BR, Tolias AS, Costa-Mattioli M, Ray RS. BMC Biol. 2022 Jan 28;20(1):28. doi: 10.1186/s12915-022-01227-0. PubMed 35086530.
Backbone
  Vector backbone: p15a ori vector
  Backbone size (bp): 10620
  Vector type: Mammalian Expression, Cre/Lox, CRISPR
  Selectable markers: Neomycin (select with G418)
Growth in bacteria
  Bacterial resistance: Kanamycin, 50 μg/mL
  Growth temperature: 37°C
  Growth strain: DH5alpha
  Copy number: Low Copy
Terms and licenses: Academic/Nonprofit Terms; Industry Terms: Not Available to Industry
Depositor comments: This plasmid is for ES cell targeting of an intersectional Cre/FLP responsive cassette into the Rosa26 locus. It consists of a 5' homology arm, CAG promoter, FRT-flanked neomycin resistance and stop cassette, LoxP-flanked EcoRV cloning site and stop cassette, PmeI cloning site, WPRE and bgh pA elements, and a 3' homology arm. A subtractive cDNA of interest (expressed in response to FLP but not Cre recombination) can be cloned into the EcoRV site. The intersectional cDNA of interest (expressed in response to both Cre and FLP recombination) can be cloned into the PmeI site. This vector lacks the sgRNA target sequence found in the px330_Rosa_sgRNA plasmid.
How to cite: p15a_Kan_MLS_Rosa26_Short_CRISPRDel_FNeoStop_PStop_WPRE_bgh_pA was a gift from Russell Ray (Addgene plasmid # 97012 ; http://n2t.net/addgene:97012 ; RRID:Addgene_97012)
