>Addgene plasmid #97012 | p15a_Kan_MLS_Rosa26_Short_CRISPRDel_FNeoStop_PStop_WPRE_bgh_pA | addgene partial sequence | sequence record 202933 | Addgene NGS Result
CTGGGCAACGTGCTGGTTATTGTGCTGTCTCATCATTTTGGCAAAGAATTGATGAAGTTCCTATTCTCTA
GAAAGTATAGGAACTTCACCATGGGATCGGCCATTGAACAAGATGGATTGCACGCAGGTTCTCCGGCCGC
TTGGGTGGAGAGGCTATTCGGCTATGACTGGGCACAACAGACAATCGGCTGCTCTGATGCCGCCGTGTTC
CGGCTGTCAGCGCAGGGGCGCCCGGTTCTTTTTGTCAAGACCGACCTGTCCGGTGCCCTGAATGAACTGC
AGGACGAGGCAGCGCGGCTATCGTGGCTGGCCACGACGGGCGTTCCTTGCGCAGCTGTGCTCGACGTTGT
CACTGAAGCGGGAAGGGACTGGCTGCTATTGGGCGAAGTGCCGGGGCAGGATCTCCTGTCATCTCACCTT
GCTCCTGCCGAGAAAGTATCCATCATGGCTGATGCAATGCGGCGGCTGCATACGCTTGATCCGGCTACCT
GCCCATTCGACCACCAAGCGAAACATCGCATCGAGCGAGCACGTACTCGGATGGAAGCCGGTCTTGTCGA
TCAGGATGATCTGGACGAAGAGCATCAGGGGCTCGCGCCAGCCGAACTGTTCGCCAGGCTCAAGGCGCGC
ATGCCCGACGGCGATGATCTCGTCGTGACCCATGGCGATGCCTGCTTGCCGAATATCATGGTGGAAAATG
GCCGCTTTTCTGGATTCATCGACTGTGGCCGGCTGGGTGTGGCGGACCGCTATCAGGACATAGCGTTGGC
TACCCGTGATATTGCTGAAGAGCTTGGCGGCGAATGGGCTGACCGCTTCCTCGTGCTTTACGGTATCGCC
GCTCCCGATTCGCAGCGCATCGCCTTCTATCGCCTTCTTGACGAGTTCTTCTAATAGTGAGATATTAAGG
GTTCCGGATCCTCGGGGACACCAAATATGGCGATCTCGGCCTTTTCGTTTCTTGGAGCTGGGACATGTTT
GCCATCGATCCATCTACCACCAGAACGGCCGTTAGATCTGCTGCCACCGTTGTTTCCACCGAAGAAACCA
CCGTTGCCGTAACCACCACGACGGTTGTTGCTAAAGAAGCTGCCACCGCCACGGCCACCGTTGTAGCCGC
CGTTGTTGTTATTGTAGTTGCTACTGTTATTTCTGGCACTTCTTGGTTTTCCTCTTAAGTGAGGAGGAAC
ATAACCATTCTCGTTGTTGTCGTTGATGCTTAAATTTTGCACTTGTTCGCTCAGTTCAGCCATAATATGA
AATGCTTTTCTTGTTGTTCTTACGGAATACCACTTGCCACCTATCACCACAACTAACTTTTTCCCGTTCC
TCCATCTCTTTTATATTTTTTTTCTCGAGGGATCTTTGTGAAGGAACCTTACTTCTGTGGTGTGACATAA
TTGGACAAACTACCTACAGAGATTTAAAGCTCTAAGGTAAATATAAAATTTTTAAGTGTATAATGTGTTA
AACTACTGATTCTAATTGTTTGTGTATTTTAGATTCCAACCTATGGAACTGATGAATGGGAGCAGTGGTG
GAATGCCTTTAATGAGGAAAACCTGTTTTGCTCAGAAGAAATGCCATCTAGTGATGATGAGGCTACTGCT
GACTCTCAACATTCTACTCCTCCAAAAAAGAAGAGAAAGGTAGAAGACCCCAAGGACTTTCCTTCAGAAT
TGCTAAGTTTTTTGAGTCATGCTGTGTTTAGTAATAGAACTCTTGCTTGCTTTGCTATTTACACCACAAA
GGAAAAAGCTGCACTGCTATACAAGAAAATTATGGAAAAATATTCTGTAACCTTTATAAGTAGGCATAAC
AGTTATAATCATAACATACTGTTTTTTCTTACTCCACACAGGCATAGAGTGTCTGCTATTAATAACTATG
CTCAAAAATTGTGTACCTTTAGCTTTTTAATTTGTAAAGGGGTTAATAAGGAATATTTGATGTATAGTGC
CTTGACTAGAGATCATAATCAGCCATACCACATTTGTAGAGGTTTTACTTGCTTTAAAAAACCTCCCACA
CCTCCCCCTGAACCTGAAACATAAAATGAATGCAATTGTTGTTGTTAACTTGTTTATTGCAGCTTATAAT
GGTTACAAATAAAGCAATAGCATCACAAATTTCACAAATAAAGCATTTTTTTCACTGCATTCTAGTTGTG
GTTTGTCCAAACTCATCAATGTATCTTATCATGTCTGGATCTGACATGGTAAGTAAGCTTGGGCTGCAGG
TCGAGGGACCTAGAAGTTCCTATTCTCTAGAAAGTATAGGAACTTCATCAGGATAACTTCGTATAATGTA
TGCTATACGAAGTTATGATATCATTAAGGGTTCCGGATCCTCGGGGACACCAAATATGGCGATCTCGGCC
TTTTCGTTTCTTGGAGCTGGGACATGTTTGCCATCGATCCATCTACCACCAGAACGGCCGTTAGATCTGC
TGCCACCGTTGTTTCCACCGAAGAAACCACCGTTGCCGTAACCACCACGACGGTTGTTGCTAAAGAAGCT
GCCACCGCCACGGCCACCGTTGTAGCCGCCGTTGTTGTTATTGTAGTTGCTACTGTTATTTCTGGCACTT
CTTGGTTTTCCTCTTAAGTGAGGAGGAACATAACCATTCTCGTTGTTGTCGTTGATGCTTAAATTTTGCA
CTTGTTCGCTCAGTTCAGCCATAATATGAAATGCTTTTCTTGTTGTTCTTACGGAATACCACTTGCCACC
TATCACCACAACTAACTTTTTCCCGTTCCTCCATCTCTTTTATATTTTTTTTCTCGAGGGATCTTTGTGA
AGGAACCTTACTTCTGTGGTGTGACATAATTGGACAAACTACCTACAGAGATTTAAAGCTCTAAGGTAAA
TATAAAATTTTTAAGTGTATAATGTGTTAAACTACTGATTCTAATTGTTTGTGTATTTTAGATTCCAACC
TATGGAACTGATGAATGGGAGCAGTGGTGGAATGCCTTTAATGAGGAAAACCTGTTTTGCTCAGAAGAAA
TGCCATCTAGTGATGATGAGGCTACTGCTGACTCTCAACATTCTACTCCTCCAAAAAAGAAGAGAAAGGT
AGAAGACCCCAAGGACTTTCCTTCAGAATTGCTAAGTTTTTTGAGTCATGCTGTGTTTAGTAATAGAACT
CTTGCTTGCTTTGCTATTTACACCACAAAGGAAAAAGCTGCACTGCTATACAAGAAAATTATGGAAAAAT
ATTCTGTAACCTTTATAAGTAGGCATAACAGTTATAATCATAACATACTGTTTTTTCTTACTCCACACAG
GCATAGAGTGTCTGCTATTAATAACTATGCTCAAAAATTGTGTACCTTTAGCTTTTTAATTTGTAAAGGG
GTTAATAAGGAATATTTGATGTATAGTGCCTTGACTAGAGATCATAATCAGCCATACCACATTTGTAGAG
GTTTTACTTGCTTTAAAAAACCTCCCACACCTCCCCCTGAACCTGAAACATAAAATGAATGCAATTGTTG
TTGTTAACTTGTTTATTGCAGCTTATAATGGTTACAAATAAAGCAATAGCATCACAAATTTCACAAATAA
AGCATTTTTTTCACTGCATTCTAGTTGTGGTTTGTCCAAACTCATCAATGTATCTTATCATGTCTGGATC
TGACATGGTAAGTAAGCTTGGGCTGCAGGTCGAGGGACCTAATAACTTCGTATAATGTATGCTATACGAA
GTTATCCTGTTTAAACATTTAATCAACCTCTGGATTACAAAATTTGTGAAAGATTGACTGGTATTCTTAA
CTATGTTGCTCCTTTTACGCTATGTGGATACGCTGCTTTAATGCCTTTGTATCATGCTATTGCTTCCCGT
ATGGCTTTCATTTTCTCCTCCTTGTATAAATCCTGGTTGCTGTCTCTTTATGAGGAGTTGTGGCCCGTTG
TCAGGCAACGTGGCGTGGTGTGCACTGTGTTTGCTGACGCAACCCCCACTGGTTGGGGCATTGCCACCAC
CTGTCAGCTCCTTTCCGGGACTTTCGCTTTCCCCCTCCCTATTGCCACGGCGGAACTCATCGCCGCCTGC
CTTGCCCGCTGCTGGACAGGGGCTCGGCTGTTGGGCACTGACAATTCCGTGGTGTTGTCGGGGAAGCTGA
CGTCCTTTCCATGGCTGCTCGCCTGTGTTGCCACCTGGATTCTGCGCGGGACGTCCTTCTGCTACGTCCC
TTCGGCCCTCAATCCAGCGGACCTTCCTTCCCGCGGCCTGCTGCCGGCTCTGCGGCCTCTTCCGCGTCTT
CGCCTTCGCCCTCAGACGAGTCGGATCTCCCTTTGGGCCGCCTCCCCGCCTGAAATAATTCCGACTGTGC
CTTCTAGTTGCCAGCCATCTGTTGTTTGCCCCTCCCCCGTGCCTTCCTTGACCCTGGAAGGTGCCACTCC
CACTGTCCTTTCCTAATAAAATGAGGAAATTGCATCGCATTGTCTGAGTAGGTGTCATTCTATTCTGGGG
GGTGGGGTGGGGCAGGACAGCAAGGGGGAGGATTGGGAAGACAATAGCAGGCATGCTGGGGATGCGGTGG
GCTCTATGGTTAATTAAAGAAGATGGGCGGGAGTCTTCTGGGCAGGCTTAAAGGCTAACCTGGTGTGTGG
GCGTTGTCCTGCAGGGGAATTGAACAGGTGTAAAATTGGAGGGACAAGACTTCCCACAGATTTTCGGTTT
TGTCGGGAAGTTTTTTAATAGGGGCAAATAAGGAAAATGGGAGGATAGGTAGTCATCTGGGGTTTTATGC
AGCAAAACTACAGGTTATTATTGCTTGTGATCCGCCTCGGAGTATTTTCCATCGAGGTAGATTAAAGACA
TGCTCACCCGAGTTTTATACTCTCCTGCTTGAGATCCTTACTACAGTATGAAATTACAGTGTCGCGAGTT
AGACTATGTAAGCAGAATTTTAATCATTTTTAAAGAGCCCAGTACTTCATATCCATTTCTCCCGCTCCTT
CTGCAGCCTTATCAAAAGGTATTTTAGAACACTCATTTTAGCCCCATTTTCATTTATTATACTGGCTTAT
CCAACCCCTAGACAGAGCATTGGCATTTTCCCTTTCCTGATCTTAGAAGTCTGATGACTCATGAAACCAG
ACAGATTAGTTACATACACCACAAATCGAGGCTGTAGCTGGGGCCTCAACACTGCAGTTCTTTTATAACT
CCTTAGTACACTTTTTGTTGATCCTTTGCCTTGATCCTTAATTTTCAGTGTCTATCACCTCTCCCGTCAG
GTGGTGTTCCACATTTGGGCCTATTCTCAGTCCAGGGAGTTTTACAACAATAGATGTATTGAGAATCCAA
CCTAAAGCTTAACTTTCCACTCCCATGAATGCCTCTCTCCTTTTTCTCCATTTATAAACTGAGCTATTAA
CCATTAATGGTTTCCAGGTGGATGTCTCCTCCCCCAATATTACCTGATGTATCTTACATATTGCCAGGCT
GATATTTTAAGACATTAAAAGGTATATTTCATTATTGAGCCACATGGTATTGATTACTGCTTACTAAAAT
TTTGTCATTGTACACATCTGTAAAAGGTGGTTCCTTTTGGAATGCAAAGTTCAGGTGTTTGTTGTCTTTC
CTGACCTAAGGTCTTGTGAGCTTGTATTTTTTCTATTTAAGCAGTGCTTTCTCTTGGACTGGCTTGACTC
ATGGCATTCTACACGTTATTGCTGGTCTAAATGTGATTTTGCCAAGCTTCTTCAGGACCTATAATTTTGC
TTGACTTGTAGCCAAACACAAGTAAAATGATTAAGCAACAAATGTATTTGTGAAGCTTGGTCCACCACGC
TCGGAGGGCCTGTTAGAAAAACTCATCGAGCATCAAATGAAACTGCAATTTATTCATATCAGGATTATCA
ATACCATATTTTTGAAAAAGCCGTTTCTGTAATGAAGGAGAAAACTCACCGAGGCAGTTCCATAGGATGG
CAAGATCCTGGTATCGGTCTGCGATTCCGACTCGTCCAACATCAATACAACCTATTAATTTCCCCTCGTC
AAAAATAAGGTTATCAAGTGAGAAATCACCATGAGTGACGACTGAATCCGGTGAGAATGGCAAAAGCTTA
TGCATTTCTTTCCAGACTTGTTCAACAGGCCAGCCATTACGCTCGTCATCAAAATCACTCGCATCAACCA
AACCGTTATTCATTCGTGATTGCGCCTGAGCGAGACGAAATACGCGATCGCTGTTAAAAGGACAATTACA
AACAGGAATCGAATGCAACCGGCGCAGGAACACTGCCAGCGCATCAACAATATTTTCACCTGAATCAGGA
TATTCTTCTAATACCTGGAATGCTGTTTTCCCGGGGATCGCAGTGGTGAGTAACCATGCATCATCAGGAG
TACGGATAAAATGCTTGATGGTCGGAAGAGGCATAAATTCCGTCAGCCAGTTTAGTCTGACCATCTCATC
TGTAACATCATTGGCAACGCTACCTTTGCCATGTTTCAGAAACAACTCTGGCGCATCGGGCTTCCCATAC
AATCGATAGATTGTCGCACCTGATTGCCCGACATTATCGCGAGCCCATTTATACCCATATAAATCAGCAT
CCATGTTGGAATTTAATCGCGGCCTCGAGCAAGACGTTTCCCGTTGAATATGGCTCATAACACCCCTTGT
ATTACTGTTTATGTAAGCAGACAGTTTTATTGTTCATGATGATATATTTTTATCTTGTGCAATGTAACAT
CAGAGATTTTGAGACACAACGTGGCTTTGTTGAATAAATCGAACTTTTGCTGAGTTGAAGGATCAGATCA
CGCATCTTCCCGACAACGCAGACCGTTCCGTGGCAAAGCAAAAGTTCAAAATCACCAACTGGTCCACCTA
CAACAAAGCTCTCATCAACCGTGGCTCCCTCACTTTCTGGCTGGATGATGGGGCGATTCAGGCCTGGTAT
GAGTCAGCAACACCTTCTTCACGAGGCAGACCTCAGCGCTAGCGGAGTGTATACTGGCTTACTATGTTGG
CACTGATGAGGGTGTCAGTGAAGTGCTTCATGTGGCAGGAGAAAAAAGGCTGCACCGGTGCGTCAGCAGA
ATATGTGATACAGGATATATTCCGCTTCCTCGCTCACTGACTCGCTACGCTCGGTCGTTCGACTGCGGCG
AGCGGAAATGGCTTACGAACGGGGCGGAGATTTCCTGGAAGATGCCAGGAAGATACTTAACAGGGAAGTG
AGAGGGCCGCGGCAAAGCCGTTTTTCCATAGGCTCCGCCCCCCTGACAAGCATCACGAAATCTGACGCTC
AAATCAGTGGTGGCGAAACCCGACAGGACTATAAAGATACCAGGCGTTTCCCCCTGGCGGCTCCCTCGTG
CGCTCTCCTGTTCCTGCCTTTCGGTTTACCGGTGTCATTCCGCTGTTATGGCCGCGTTTGTCTCATTCCA
CGCCTGACACTCAGTTCCGGGTAGGCAGTTCGCTCCAAGCTGGACTGTATGCACGAACCCCCCGTTCAGT
CCGACCGCTGCGCCTTATCCGGTAACTATCGTCTTGAGTCCAACCCGGAAAGACATGCAAAAGCACCACT
GGCAGCAGCCACTGGTAATTGATTTAGAGGAGTTAGTCTTGAAGTCATGCGCCGGTTAAGGCTAAACTGA
AAGGACAAGTTTTGGTGACTGCGCTCCTCCAAGCCAGTTACCTCGGTTCAAAGAGTTGGTAGCTCAGAGA
ACCTTCGAAAAACCGCCCTGCAAGGCGGTTTTTTCGTTTTCAGAGCAAGAGATTACGCGCAGACCAAAAC
GATCTCAAGAAGATCATCTTATTAATCAGATAAAATATTTCTAGATTTCAGTGCAATTTATCTCTTCAAA
TGTAGCACCTGAAGTCAGCCCCATACGATATAAGTTGTATTTCGTCGACGGAAGAGCGGCGCGCCAAATC
TCCGTTCTGTGAGACAGCCGGGTACGAGTCGTGACGCTGGAAGGGGCAAGCGGGTGGTGGGCAGGAATGC
GGTCCGCCCTGCAGCAACCGGAGGGGGAGGGAGAAGGGAGCGGAAAAGTCTCCACCGGACGCGGCCATGG
CTCGGGGGGGGGGGGGCAGCGGAGGAGCGCTTCCGGCCGACGTCTCGTCGCTGATTGGCTTCTTTTCCTC
CCGCCGTGTGTGAAAACACAAATGGCGTGTTTTGGTTGGCGTAAGGCGCCTGTCAGTTAACGGCAGCCGG
AGTGCGCAGCCGCCGGCAGCCTCGCTCTGCCCACTGGGTGGGGCGGGAGGTAGGTGGGGTGAGGCGAGCT
GGACGTGCGGGCGCGGTCGGCCTCTGGCGGGGCGGGGGAGGGGAGGGAGGGTCAGCGAAAGTAGCTCGCG
CGCGAGCGGCCGCCCACCCTCCCCTTCCTCTGGGGGAGTCGTTTTACCCGCCGCCGGCCGGGCCTCGTCG
TCTGATTGGCTCTCGGGGCCCAGAAAACTGGCCCTTGCCATTGGCTCGTGTTCGTGCAAGTTGAGTCCAT
CCGCCGGCCAGCGGGGGCGGCGAGGAGGCGCTCCCAGGTTCCGGCCCTCCCCTCGGCCCCGCGCCGCAGA
GTCTGGCCGCGCGCCCCTGCGCAACGTGGCAGGAAGCGCGCGCTGGGGGCGGGGACGGGCAGTAGGGCTG
AGCGGCTGCGGGGCGGGTGCAAGCACGTTTCCGACTTGAGTTGCCTCAAGAGGGGCGTGCTGAGCCAGAC
CTCCATCGCGCACTCCGGGGAGTGGAGGGAAGGAGCGAGGGCTCAGTTGGGCTGTTTTGGAGGCAGGAAG
CACTTGCTCTCCCAAAGTCGCTCTGAGTTGTTATCAGTAAGGGAGCTGCAGTGGAGTAGGCGGGGAGAAG
GCCGCACCCTTCTCCGGAGGGGGGAGGGGAGTGTTGCAATACCTTTCTGGGAGTTCTCTGCTGCCTCCTG
GCTTCTGAGGACCGCCCTGGGCCTGGGAGAATCCCTTCCCCCTCTTCTTTCTTTAATTAAGC
